>Addgene plasmid #48798 | pcDNA3.1-Myc-14-3-3ζ | addgene full sequence | sequence record 139448 | Addgene NGS result
TATGACCGCCATGTTGGCATTGATTATTGACTAGTTATTAATAGTAATCAATTACGGGGTCATTAGTTCA
TAGCCCATATATGGAGTTCCGCGTTACATAACTTACGGTAAATGGCCCGCCTGGCTGACCGCCCAACGAC
CCCCGCCCATTGACGTCAATAATGACGTATGTTCCCATAGTAACGCCAATAGGGACTTTCCATTGACGTC
AATGGGTGGAGTATTTACGGTAAACTGCCCACTTGGCAGTACATCAAGTGTATCATATGCCAAGTCCGCC
CCCTATTGACGTCAATGACGGTAAATGGCCCGCCTGGCATTATGCCCAGTACATGACCTTACGGGACTTT
CCTACTTGGCAGTACATCTACGTATTAGTCATCGCTATTACCATGGTGATGCGGTTTTGGCAGTACACCA
ATGGGCGTGGATAGCGGTTTGACTCACGGGGATTTCCAAGTCTCCACCCCATTGACGTCAATGGGAGTTT
GTTTTGGCACCAAAATCAACGGGACTTTCCAAAATGTCGTAACAACTGCGATCGCCCGCCCCGTTGACGC
AAATGGGCGGTAGGCGTGTACGGTGGGAGGTCTATATAAGCAGAGCTCGTTTAGTGAACCGTCAGATCAC
TAGAAGCTTTATTGCGGTAGTTTATCACAGTTAAATTGCTAACGCAGTCAGTGCTTCTGACACAACAGTC
TCGAACTTAAGCTGCAGTGACTCTCTTAAGGTAGCCTTGCAGAAGTTGGTCGTGAGGCACTGGGCAGGTA
AGTATCAAGGTTACAAGACAGGTTTAAGGAGACCAATAGAAACTGGGCTTGTCGAGACAGAGAAGACTCT
TGCGTTTCTGATAGGCACCTATTGGTCTTACTGACATCCACTTTGCCTTTCTCTCCACAGGTGTCCACTC
CCAGTTCAATTACAGCTCTTAAGGCTAGAGTACTTAATACGACTCACTATAGGCTAGCCTCGAGAATTCA
CGCGTCGAGCATGCATCTAGGGCGGCCAATTCCGCCCCTCTCCCCCCCCCCCCCCCCTCTCCCTCCCCCC
CCCCTAACGTTACTGGCCGAAGCCGCTTGGAATAAGGCCGGTGTGCGTTTGTCTATATGTTATTTTCCAC
CATATTGCCGTCTTTTGGCAATGTGAGGGCCCGGAAACCTGGCCCTGTCTTCTTGACGAGCATTCCTAGG
GGTCTTTCCCCTCTCGCCAAAGGAATGCAAGGTCTGTTGAATGTCGTGAAGGAAGCAGTTCCTCTGGAAG
CTTCTTGAAGACAAACAACGTCTGTAGCGACCCTTTGCAGGCAGCGGAACCCCCCACCTGGCGACAGGTG
CCTCTGCGGCCAAAAGCCACGTGTATAAGATACACCTGCAAAGGCGGCACAACCCCAGTGCCACGTTGTG
AGTTGGATAGTTGTGGAAAGAGTCAAATGGCTCTCCTCAAGCGTATTCAACAAGGGGCTGAAGGATGCCC
AGAAGGTACCCCATTGTATGGGATCTGATCTGGGGCCTCGGTGCACATGCTTTACATGTGTTTAGTCGAG
GTTAAAAAAACGTCTAGGCCCCCCGAACCACGGGGACGTGGTTTTCCTTTGAAAAACACGATGATAAGCT
TGCCACAACCCGGGATCCTCTAGAATGGATAAAAATGAGCTGGTTCAGAAGGCCAAACTGGCCGAGCAGG
CTGAGCGATATGATGACATGGCAGCCTGCATGAAGTCTGTAACTGAGCAAGGAGCTGAATTATCCAATGA
GGAGAGGAATCTTCTCTCAGTTGCTTATAAAAATGTTGTAGGAGCCCGTAGGTCATCTTGGAGGGTCGTC
TCAAGTATTGAACAAAAGACGGAAGGTGCTGAGAAAAAACAGCAGATGGCTCGAGAATACAGAGAGAAAA
TTGAGACGGAGCTAAGAGATATCTGCAATGATGTACTGTCTCTTTTGGAAAAGTTCTTGATCCCCAATGC
TTCACAAGCAGAGAGCAAAGTCTTCTATTTGAAAATGAAAGGAGATTACTACCGTTACTTGGCTGAGGTT
GCCGCTGGTGATGACAAGAAAGGGATTGTCGATCAGTCACAACAAGCATACCAAGAAGCTTTTGAAATCA
GCAAAAAGGAAATGCAACCAACACATCCTATCAGACTGGGTCTGGCCCTTAACTTCTCTGTGTTCTATTA
TGAGATTCTGAACTCCCCAGAGAAAGCCTGCTCTCTTGCAAAGACAGCTTTTGATGAAGCCATTGCTGAA
CTTGATACATTAAGTGAAGAGTCATACAAAGACAGCACGCTAATAATGCAATTACTGAGAGACAACTTGA
CATTGTGGACATCGGATACCCAAGGAGACGAAGCTGAAGCAGGAGAAGGAGGGGAAAATGAACAAAAACT
CATCTCAGAAGAGGATCTGTAATCTAGAGTCGACCCGGGCGGCCGCTTCCCTTTAGTGAGGGTTAATGCT
TCGAGCAGACATGATAAGATACATTGATGAGTTTGGACAAACCACAACTAGAATGCAGTGAAAAAAATGC
TTTATTTGTGAAATTTGTGATGCTATTGCTTTATTTGTAACCATTATAAGCTGCAATAAACAAGTTAACA
ACAACAATTGCATTCATTTTATGTTTCAGGTTCAGGGGGAGATGTGGGAGGTTTTTTAAAGCAAGTAAAA
CCTCTACAAATGTGGTAAAATCCGATAAGGATCGATCCGGGCTGGCGTAATAGCGAAGAGGCCCGCACCG
ATCGCCCTTCCCAACAGTTGCGCAGCCTGAATGGCGAATGG
[124 nt withheld, positions 2772-2895]
C
[91 nt withheld, positions 2897-2987]
A
[49 nt withheld, positions 2989-3037]
CCTTTGACGTTGGAGTCCACGTTCTTT
[37 nt withheld, positions 3065-3101]
ACCCTATCTCGGTCTATTCTTTTGATTTATAAGGGATTTTGCCGATTTCGGCCTATTGGTTAAAAAATGA
GCTGATTTAACAAAAATTTAACGCGAATTTTAACAAAATATTAACGCTTACAATTTCCTGATGCGGTATT
TTCTCCTTACGCATCTGTGCGGTATTTCACACCGCATACGCGGATCTGCGCAGCACCATGGCCTGAAATA
ACCTCTGAAAGAGGAACTTGGTTAGGTACCTTCTGAGGCGGAAAGAACCAGCTGTGGAATGTGTGTCAGT
TAGGGTGTGGAAAGTCCCCAGGCTCCCCAGCAGGCAGAAGTATGCAAAGCATGCATCTCAATTAGTCAGC
AACCAGGTGTGGAAAGTCCCCAGGCTCCCCAGCAGGCAGAAGTATGCAAAGCATGCATCTCAATTAGTCA
GCAACCATAGTCCCGCCCCTAACTCCGCCCATCCCGCCCCTAACTCCGCCCAGTTCCGCCCATTCTCCGC
CCCATGGCTGACTAATTTTTTTTATTTATGCAGAGGCCGAGGCCGCCTCGGCCTCTGAGCTATTCCAGAA
GTAGTGAGGAGGCTTTTTTGGAGGCCTAGGCTTTTGCAAAAAGCTTGATTCTTCTGACACAACAGTCTCG
AACTTAAGGCTAGAGCCACCATGATTGAACAAGATGGATTGCACGCAGGTTCTCCGGCCGCTTGGGTGGA
GAGGCTATTCGGCTATGACTGGGCACAACAGACAATCGGCTGCTCTGATGCCGCCGTGTTCCGGCTGTCA
GCGCAGGGGCGCCCGGTTCTTTTTGTCAAGACCGACCTGTCCGGTGCCCTGAATGAACTGCAGGACGAGG
CAGCGCGGCTATCGTGGCTGGCCACGACGGGCGTTCCTTGCGCAGCTGTGCTCGACGTTGTCACTGAAGC
GGGAAGGGACTGGCTGCTATTGGGCGAAGTGCCGGGGCAGGATCTCCTGTCATCTCACCTTGCTCCTGCC
GAGAAAGTATCCATCATGGCTGATGCAATGCGGCGGCTGCATACGCTTGATCCGGCTACCTGCCCATTCG
ACCACCAAGCGAAACATCGCATCGAGCGAGCACGTACTCGGATGGAAGCCGGTCTTGTCGATCAGGATGA
TCTGGACGAAGAGCATCAGGGGCTCGCGCCAGCCGAACTGTTCGCCAGGCTCAAGGCGCGCATGCCCGAC
GGCGAGGATCTCGTCGTGACCCATGGCGATGCCTGCTTGCCGAATATCATGGTGGAAAATGGCCGCTTTT
CTGGATTCATCGACTGTGGCCGGCTGGGTGTGGCGGACCGCTATCAGGACATAGCGTTGGCTACCCGTGA
TATTGCTGAAGAGCTTGGCGGCGAATGGGCTGACCGCTTCCTCGTGCTTTACGGTATCGCCGCTCCCGAT
TCGCAGCGCATCGCCTTCTATCGCCTTCTTGACGAGTTCTTCTGAGCGGGACTCTGGGGTTCGAAATGAC
CGACCAAGCGACGCCCAACCTGCCATCACGATGGCCGCAATAAAATATCTTTATTTTCATTACATCTGTG
TGTTGGTTTTTTGTGTGAATCGATAGCGATAAGGATCCGCGTATGGTGCACTCTCAGTACAATCTGCTCT
GATGCCGCATAGTTAAGCCAGCCCCGACACCCGCCAACACCCGCTGACGCGCCCTGACGGGCTTGTCTGC
TCCCGGCATCCGCTTACAGACAAGCTGTGACCGTCTCCGGGAGCTGCATGTGTCAGAGGTTTTCACCGTC
ATCACCGAAACGCGCGAGACGAAAGGGCCTCGTGATACGCCTATTTTTATAGGTTAATGTCATGATAATA
ATGGTTTCTTAGACGTCAGGTGGCACTTTTCGGGGAAATGTGCGCGGAACCCCTATTTGTTTATTTTTCT
AAATACATTCAAATATGTATCCGCTCATGAGACAATAACCCTGATAAATGCTTCAATAATATTGAAAAAG
GAAGAGTATGAGTATTCAACATTTCCGTGTCGCCCTTATTCCCTTTTTTGCGGCATTTTGCCTTCCTGTT
TTTGCTCACCCAGAAACGCTGGTGAAAGTAAAAGATGCTGAAGATCAGTTGGGTGCACGAGTGGGTTACA
TCGAACTGGATCTCAACAGCGGTAAGATCCTTGAGAGTTTTCGCCCCGAAGAACGTTTTCCAATGATGAG
CACTTTTAAAGTTCTGCTATGTGGCGCGGTATTATCCCGTATTGACGCCGGGCAAGAGCAACTCGGTCGC
CGCATACACTATTCTCAGAATGACTTGGTTGAGTACTCACCAGTCACAGAAAAGCATCTTACGGATGGCA
TGACAGTAAGAGAATTATGCAGTGCTGCCATAACCATGAGTGATAACACTGCGGCCAACTTACTTCTGAC
AACGATCGGAGGACCGAAGGAGCTAACCGCTTTTTTGCACAACATGGGGGATCATGTAACTCGCCTTGAT
CGTTGGGAACCGGAGCTGAATGAAGCCATACCAAACGACGAGCGTGACACCACGATGCCTGTAGCAATGG
CAACAACGTTGCGCAAACTATTAACTGGCGAACTACTTACTCTAGCTTCCCGGCAACAATTAATAGACTG
GATGGAGGCGGATAAAGTTGCAGGACCACTTCTGCGCTCGGCCCTTCCGGCTGGCTGGTTTATTGCTGAT
AAATCTGGAGCCGGTGAGCGTGGGTCTCGCGGTATCATTGCAGCACTGGGGCCAGATGGTAAGCCCTCCC
GTATCGTAGTTATCTACACGACGGGGAGTCAGGCAACTATGGATGAACGAAATAGACAGATCGCTGAGAT
AGGTGCCTCACTGATTAAGCATTGGTAACTGTCAGACCAAGTTTACTCATATATACTTTAGATTGATTTA
AAACTTCATTTTTAATTTAAAAGGATCTAGGTGAAGATCCTTTTTGATAATCTCATGACCAAAATCCCTT
AACGTGAGTTTTCGTTCCACTGAGCGTCAGACCCCGTAGAAAAGATCAAAGGATCTTCTTGAGATCCTTT
TTTTCTGCGCGTAATCTGCTGCTTGCAAACAAAAAAACCACCGCTACCAGCGGTGGTTTGTTTGCCGGAT
CAAGAGCTACCAACTCTTTTTCCGAAGGTAACTGGCTTCAGCAGAGCGCAGATACCAAATACTGTTCTTC
TAGTGTAGCCGTAGTTAGGCCACCACTTCAAGAACTCTGTAGCACCGCCTACATACCTCGCTCTGCTAAT
CCTGTTACCAGTGGCTGCTGCCAGTGGCGATAAGTCGTGTCTTACCGGGTTGGACTCAAGACGATAGTTA
CCGGATAAGGCGCAGCGGTCGGGCTGAACGGGGGGTTCGTGCACACAGCCCAGCTTGGAGCGAACGACCT
ACACCGAACTGAGATACCTACAGCGTGAGCTATGAGAAAGCGCCACGCTTCCCGAAGGGAGAAAGGCGGA
CAGGTATCCGGTAAGCGGCAGGGTCGGAACAGGAGAGCGCACGAGGGAGCTTCCAGGGGGAAACGCCTGG
TATCTTTATAGTCCTGTCGGGTTTCGCCACCTCTGACTTGAGCGTCGATTTTTGTGATGCTCGTCAGGGG
GGCGGAGCCTATGGAAAAACGCCAGCAACGCGGCCTTTTTACGGTTCCTGGCCTTTTGCTGGCCTTTTGC
TCACATGGCTCGACAGATCTTCAATATTGGCCATTAGCCATATTATTCATTGGTTATATAGCATAAATCA
ATATTGGCTATTGGCCATTGCATACGTTGTATCTATATCATAATATGTACATTTATATTGGCTCATGTCC
AA
Features (pLannotate 1.2.2; 20 found; start..end, strand, type, name):
     18..395     +  enhancer       CMV enhancer: human cytomegalovirus immediate early enhancer
    396..607     +  promoter       CMV promoter: human cytomegalovirus (CMV) immediate early promoter
    768..900     +  intron         chimeric intron: chimera between introns from human β-globin and immunoglobulin heavy chain genes
    945..963     +  promoter       T7 promoter: promoter for bacteriophage T7 RNA polymerase
   1145..1607    +  misc_feature   IRES: internal ribosome entry site (IRES) of the encephalomyocarditis virus (EMCV)
   1635..2369    +  CDS            YWHAZ: 1433Z_BOVIN - Experimental evidence at protein level: Swiss-Prot protein existence level 1. Adapter protein implicated in the regulation of a large spectrum of both general and specialized signaling pathways. Binds to a large number of partners, usually by recognition of a phosphoserine or phosphothreonine motif. Binding generally results in the modulation of the activity of the binding partner. Activates the ADP- ribosyltransferase (exoS) activity of bacterial origin. Induces ARHGEF7 activity on RAC1 as well as lamellipodia and membrane ruffle formation (By similarity). In neurons, regulates
   2430..2447    -  promoter       T3 promoter (fragment): promoter for bacteriophage T3 RNA polymerase
   2465..2586    -  polyA_signal   SV40 poly(A) signal: SV40 polyadenylation signal
   2609..2677    -  CDS            large T antigen (fragment): large T antigen from SV40 (simian virus 40)
   2701..2768    +  CDS            lacZα (fragment): LacZα fragment of β-galactosidase; lacZ fragment
   2772..3200    +  rep_origin     f1 ori (sequence partly withheld): f1 bacteriophage origin of replication; arrow indicates direction of (+) strand synthesis
   3228..3279    -  misc_feature   bom (fragment): basis of mobility region from pBR322
   3344..3701    +  promoter       SV40 promoter: SV40 enhancer and early promoter
   3752..4543    +  CDS            neo: KKA2_KLEPN - Also known as kan, nptII. Experimental evidence at protein level: Swiss-Prot protein existence level 1. Resistance to kanamycin, neomycin, paromomycin, ribostamycin, butirosin and gentamicin B. From Klebsiella pneumoniae.
   4610..4658    +  polyA_signal   poly(A) signal: synthetic polyadenylation signal
   4678..4732    -  misc_feature   bom (fragment): basis of mobility region from pBR322
   4834..4869    -  CDS            rop (fragment): Rop protein, which maintains plasmids at low copy number; rop
   4964..5068    +  promoter       AmpR promoter: bla
   5069..5929    +  CDS            AmpR: β-lactamase; bla; confers resistance to ampicillin, carbenicillin, and related antibiotics
   6100..6688    +  rep_origin     ori: high-copy-number ColE1/pMB1/pBR322/pUC origin of replication
