[The description below was written by a language model from this plasmid's Addgene catalogue record, the feature table of its GenBank file and pLannotate feature annotations shown in this document.]
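Description:
pcDNA3.1-Myc-14-3-3ζ is a mammalian expression plasmid carrying human YWHAZ, which encodes the phosphoserine/phosphothreonine-binding adapter protein 14-3-3ζ, fused to a myc epitope tag. The catalogue lists the tag as C-terminal on the insert. It also lists a CMV promoter, a 738 bp insert cloned at XbaI sites on both sides, ampicillin resistance for bacterial propagation at high copy, and neomycin resistance for G418 selection of transfected cells.

The feature table from the full 6,883 nt sequencing result agrees with these functional elements but shows an architecture that is not typical of plain pcDNA3.1. The CMV enhancer and promoter are followed by a chimeric β-globin/immunoglobulin intron, a T7 promoter and an EMCV IRES. The IRES sits immediately upstream of the YWHAZ coding sequence, so translation of 14-3-3ζ may be IRES-driven. No separate upstream cistron is annotated between the T7 promoter and the IRES. Downstream lie a T3 promoter fragment and an SV40 polyadenylation signal rather than the BGH terminator usual in pcDNA3.1. The backbone may therefore differ from the catalogued name, and the record does not explain this discrepancy.

The remaining elements are an f1 origin, an SV40 early promoter driving neo with a synthetic poly(A) signal, the AmpR cassette and a ColE1/pUC-type origin. The full-sequence annotation does not call out the myc tag. A separate partial GenBank record of 933 bp does annotate a Myc epitope close to the T3 promoter and SV40 poly(A) signal, which is consistent with a tag at the 3′ end of the insert.

The associated publication concerns the interaction of Akt-phosphorylated ataxin-1 with 14-3-3 in spinocerebellar ataxia type 1. The plasmid therefore suits expression of epitope-tagged 14-3-3ζ for detection and interaction studies in cultured mammalian cells.
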