Addgene plasmid #48798: pcDNA3.1-Myc-14-3-3ζ
Purpose: expresses human myc-14-3-3ζ in mammalian cells
Depositing lab: Huda Zoghbi. Depositing organization: Baylor College of Medicine. Publication: Interaction of Akt-phosphorylated ataxin-1 with 14-3-3 mediates neurodegeneration in spinocerebellar ataxia type 1. Chen HK, Fernandez-Funez P, Acevedo SF, Lam YC, Kaytor MD, Fernandez MH, Aitken A, Skoulakis EM, Orr HT, Botas J, Zoghbi HY. Cell. 2003 May 16;113(4):457-68. 10.1016/S0092-8674(03)00349-0 PubMed 12757707.
Backbone
  Vector backbone: pcDNA3.1
  Backbone size w/o insert (bp): 5428
  Vector type: Mammalian Expression
  Selectable markers: Neomycin (select with G418)
Growth in bacteria
  Bacterial resistance: Ampicillin, 100 μg/mL
  Growth temperature: 37°C
  Growth strain: DH5alpha
  Growth instructions: DH10B or similar
  Copy number: High Copy
Gene/Insert
  Gene/Insert name: YWHAZ (alt name: 14-3-3 zeta)
  Species: H. sapiens (human)
  Insert size (bp): 738
  Entrez Gene: YWHAZ (a.k.a. 14-3-3-zeta, HEL-S-3, HEL-S-93, HEL4, KCIP-1, POPCHAS, YWHAD)
  Promoter: CMV
  Tag / fusion protein: myc (C terminal on insert)
  Cloning method: Restriction Enzyme; 5′ cloning site XbaI (not destroyed); 3′ cloning site XbaI (not destroyed)
  Sequencing primers: 5′ T7
Terms and licenses: Academic/Nonprofit Terms; Industry Terms: Not Available to Industry
How to cite: pcDNA3.1-Myc-14-3-3ζ was a gift from Huda Zoghbi (Addgene plasmid # 48798 ; http://n2t.net/addgene:48798 ; RRID:Addgene_48798)
