LOCUS       Exported 933 bp ds-DNA linear SYN 18-MAY-2021
DEFINITION  expresses human myc-14-3-3-zeta in mammalian cells .
ACCESSION   .
VERSION     .
KEYWORDS    pcDNA3.1-Myc-14-3-3-zeta
SOURCE      synthetic DNA construct
  ORGANISM  synthetic DNA construct
REFERENCE   1 (bases 1 to 933)
  AUTHORS   Chen HK, Fernandez-Funez P, Acevedo SF, Lam YC, Kaytor MD, Fernandez
            MH, Aitken A, Skoulakis EM, Orr HT, Botas J, Zoghbi HY
  TITLE     Interaction of Akt-phosphorylated ataxin-1 with 14-3-3 mediates
            neurodegeneration in spinocerebellar ataxia type 1.
  JOURNAL   Cell. 2003 May 16;113(4):457-68.
  PUBMED    12757707
REFERENCE   2 (bases 1 to 933)
  AUTHORS   .
  TITLE     Direct Submission
  JOURNAL   Exported May 18, 2021 from SnapGene Server 1.1.58
            http://www.snapgene.com
FEATURES             Location/Qualifiers
     source          1..933
                     /organism="synthetic DNA construct"
                     /mol_type="other DNA"
     polyA_signal    246..367
                     /label=SV40 poly(A) signal
                     /note="SV40 polyadenylation signal"
     primer_bind     complement(283..302)
                     /label=SV40pA-R
                     /note="SV40 polyA, reverse primer"
     primer_bind     337..356
                     /label=EBV-rev
                     /note="SV40 polyA terminator, reverse primer"
     promoter        385..402
                     /label=T3 promoter
                     /note="promoter for bacteriophage T3 RNA polymerase"
     CDS             complement(433..462)
                     /codon_start=1
                     /product="Myc (human c-Myc proto-oncogene) epitope tag"
                     /label=Myc
                     /translation="EQKLISEEDL"
ORIGIN
        1 nnnnnnnnnn nnnnnnnnnn nnnnnnnnnn nnnnnnnnnn nnnnnnnnnn nnnnnnnnnn
       61 ccattcgcca ttcaggctgc gcaactgttg ggaagggcga tcggtgcggg cctcttcgct
      121 attacgccag cccggatcga tccttatcgg attttaccac atttgtagag gttttacttg
      181 ctttaaaaaa cctcccacat ctccccctga acctgaaaca taaaatgaat gcaattgttg
      241 ttgttaactt gtttattgca gcttataatg gttacaaata aagcaatagc atcacaaatt
      301 tcacaaataa agcatttttt tcactgcatt ctagttgtgg tttgtccaaa ctcatcaatg
      361 tatcttatca tgtctgctcg aagcattaac cctcactaaa gggaagcggc cgcccgggtc
      421 gactctagat tacagatcct cttctgagat gagtttttgt tcattttccc ctccttctcc
      481 tgcttcagct tcgtctcctt gggtatccga tgtccacaat gtcaagttgt ctctcagtaa
      541 ttgcattatt agcgtgctgt ctttgtatga ctcttcactt aatgtatcaa gttcagcaat
      601 ggcttcatca aaagctgtct ttgcaagaga gcaggctttc tctggggagt tcagaatctc
      661 ataatagaac acagagaagt taagggccag acccagtctg ataggatgtg ttggttgcat
      721 ttcctttttg ctgatttcaa aagcttcttg gtatgcttgt tgtgactgat cgacaatccc
      781 tttcttgtca tcaccagcgg caacctcagc caagtaacgg tagtaatctc ctttcatttt
      841 caaatagaag actttgctct ctgcttgtga agcattgggg atcaagaact tttccaaaag
      901 agacagtaca tcattgcaga tatctcttag ctc
//
